Addgene plasmid #140864: pT7gRNA-ccdb
Purpose: Backbone for making sgRNAs.
Depositing lab: Rob Parton. Depositing organization: University of Queensland, Institute for Molecular Bioscience. Publication: In vivo cell biological screening identifies an endocytic capture mechanism for T-tubule formation. Hall TE, Martel N, Ariotti N, Xiong Z, Lo HP, Ferguson C, Rae J, Lim YW, Parton RG. Nat Commun. 2020 Jul 24;11(1):3711. doi: 10.1038/s41467-020-17486-w. PubMed 32709891.
Backbone
  Vector backbone: pT7gRNA-ccdb
  Vector type: Gateway Destination Vector
Growth in bacteria
  Bacterial resistance: Chloramphenicol and Ampicillin, 25 & 100 μg/mL
  Growth temperature: 37°C
  Growth strain: DH5alpha
  Copy number: High Copy
Gene/Insert
  Gene/Insert name: ccdb/CAM
  Species: Synthetic
Terms and licenses: Academic/Nonprofit Terms; Industry Terms: Not Available to Industry
How to cite: pT7gRNA-ccdb was a gift from Rob Parton (Addgene plasmid # 140864 ; http://n2t.net/addgene:140864 ; RRID:Addgene_140864)
