[The description below was written by a language model from this plasmid's Addgene catalogue record and pLannotate feature annotations shown in this document.]
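Description:
pT7gRNA-ccdb is a small (about 4 kb), high-copy bacterial cloning plasmid that serves as an empty backbone for building single guide RNA templates. It is built on a pUC-type framework, with a ColE1/pMB1-family origin of replication, an ampicillin resistance gene (β-lactamase with its own promoter), and remnants of the lac region (lacI fragment, CAP site, lac promoter and operator, a partial pUC multiple cloning site and a lacZα fragment). The depositor and repository sequence records give the same feature set and length, differing only in where numbering starts.

The functional core is a T7 promoter positioned upstream of the Streptococcus pyogenes Cas9 guide RNA scaffold, with a stuffer cassette between them. The stuffer lies in the reverse orientation and carries the ccdB gyrase toxin, a ccdA fragment, and a chloramphenicol acetyltransferase gene preceded by lac UV5 and partial cat promoters. This explains the dual chloramphenicol and ampicillin selection of the parent plasmid. Replacing the cassette with a target-specific spacer would place the spacer directly between the T7 promoter and the scaffold, while loss of ccdB provides counter-selection against uncut or unmodified backbone. The resulting clone could then serve as a template for T7 RNA polymerase transcription of an sgRNA.

The catalogue lists it as a Gateway destination vector, but no att recombination sites appear in the feature tables, and the record does not state how the stuffer is exchanged. The listing of DH5alpha as the growth strain is also notable, since ccdB plasmids normally require a toxin-resistant host. The downstream organism or application is not specified beyond making sgRNAs.
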