Features (pLannotate 1.2.2; 17 found; start..end, strand, type, name):
    171..759     +  rep_origin     ori: high-copy-number ColE1/pMB1/pBR322/pUC origin of replication
    942..1034    +  CDS            lacI (fragment): lac repressor; lacI; The lac repressor binds to the lac operator to inhibit transcription in E. coli. This inhibition can be relieved by adding lactose or isopropyl-β-D-thiogalactopyranoside (IPTG).
   1047..1068    +  protein_bind   CAP binding site: CAP binding activates transcription in the presence of cAMP. E. coli catabolite activator protein
   1083..1113    +  promoter       lac promoter: promoter for the E. coli lac operon
   1121..1137    +  protein_bind   lac operator: The lac repressor binds to the lac operator to inhibit transcription in E. coli. This inhibition can be relieved by adding lactose or isopropyl-β-D-thiogalactopyranoside (IPTG). lac repressor encoded by lacI
   1185..1203    +  promoter       T7 promoter: promoter for bacteriophage T7 RNA polymerase
   1256..1561    -  CDS            ccdB: CcdB, a bacterial toxin that poisons DNA gyrase; ccdB; Plasmids containing the ccdB gene cannot be propagated in standard E. coli strains.
   1566..1724    -  CDS            ccdA (fragment): CCDA_ECO57 - Also known as H, letA. Experimental evidence at protein level: Swiss-Prot protein existence level 1. Antitoxin component of a type II toxin-antitoxin (TA) system which inhibits the post-segregational killing (PSK) of plasmid-free cells, also referred to as a plasmid addiction system. Binds to and blocks the activity of CcdB; will also remove bound CcdB protein from the CcdB-GyrA complex by forming a CcdA-CcdB complex, a process termed rejuvenation. Functions as a transcriptional corepressor for the ccdAB operon, repression also requires CcdB (By similarity). From Escherichia coli
   1906..2562    -  CDS            cat: CAT_ECOLX - Experimental evidence at protein level: Swiss-Prot protein existence level 1. This enzyme is an effector of chloramphenicol resistance in bacteria. From Escherichia coli. This protein is used as a marker in many commonly used cloning vectors, such as pACYC184.
   2563..2592    -  promoter       cat promoter (fragment): promoter of the E. coli cat gene encoding chloramphenicol acetyltransferase
   2616..2646    -  promoter       lac UV5 promoter: E. coli lac promoter with an "up" mutation
   2684..2759    +  misc_RNA       gRNA scaffold: guide RNA scaffold for the Streptococcus pyogenes CRISPR/Cas9 system
   2760..2786    -  misc_feature   MCS (fragment): pUC18/19 multiple cloning site
   2783..2940    +  CDS            lacZα (fragment): LacZα fragment of β-galactosidase; lacZ fragment
   2946..3002    -  misc_feature   bom (fragment): basis of mobility region from pBR322
   3023..3127    +  promoter       AmpR promoter: bla
   3128..3988    +  CDS            AmpR: β-lactamase; bla; confers resistance to ampicillin, carbenicillin, and related antibiotics
>Addgene plasmid #140864 | pT7gRNA-ccdb | depositor full sequence | sequence record 274132 | pT7gRNA-ccdb sequence 3988 bps
CTGTCAGACCAAGTTTACTCATATATACTTTAGATTGATTTAAAACTTCATTTTTAATTTAAAAGGATCT
AGGTGAAGATCCTTTTTGATAATCTCATGACCAAAATCCCTTAACGTGAGTTTTCGTTCCACTGAGCGTC
AGACCCCGTAGAAAAGATCAAAGGATCTTCTTGAGATCCTTTTTTTCTGCGCGTAATCTGCTGCTTGCAA
ACAAAAAAACCACCGCTACCAGCGGTGGTTTGTTTGCCGGATCAAGAGCTACCAACTCTTTTTCCGAAGG
TAACTGGCTTCAGCAGAGCGCAGATACCAAATACTGTCCTTCTAGTGTAGCCGTAGTTAGGCCACCACTT
CAAGAACTCTGTAGCACCGCCTACATACCTCGCTCTGCTAATCCTGTTACCAGTGGCTGCTGCCAGTGGC
GATAAGTCGTGTCTTACCGGGTTGGACTCAAGACGATAGTTACCGGATAAGGCGCAGCGGTCGGGCTGAA
CGGGGGGTTCGTGCACACAGCCCAGCTTGGAGCGAACGACCTACACCGAACTGAGATACCTACAGCGTGA
GCATTGAGAAAGCGCCACGCTTCCCGAAGGGAGAAAGGCGGACAGGTATCCGGTAAGCGGCAGGGTCGGA
ACAGGAGAGCGCACGAGGGAGCTTCCAGGGGGAAACGCCTGGTATCTTTATAGTCCTGTCGGGTTTCGCC
ACCTCTGACTTGAGCGTCGATTTTTGTGATGCTCGTCAGGGGGGCGGAGCCTATGGAAAAACGCCAGCAA
CGCGGCCTTTTTACGGTTCCTGGCCTTTTGCTGGCCTTTTGCTCACATGTTCTTTCCTGCGTTATCCCCT
GATTCTGTGGATAACCGTATTACCGCCTTTGAGTGAGCTGATACCGCTCGCCGCAGCCGAACGACCGAGC
GCAGCGAGTCAGTGAGCGAGGAAGCGGAAGAGCGCCCAATACGCAAACCGCCTCTCCCCGCGCGTTGGCC
GATTCATTAATGCAGCTGGCACGACAGGTTTCCCGACTGGAAAGCGGGCAGTGAGCGCAACGCAATTAAT
GTGAGTTAGCTCACTCATTAGGCACCCCAGGCTTTACACTTTATGCTTCCGGCTCGTATGTTGTGTGGAA
TTGTGAGCGGATAACAATTTCACACAGGAAACAGCTATGACCATGATTACGCCAAGCTTGAAATTAATAC
GACTCACTATAGGGGAGACGAGATCTTCGACCTGCAGACTGGCTGTGTATAAGGGAGCCTGACATTTATA
TTCCCCAGAACATCAGGTTAATGGCGTTTTTGATGTCATTTTCGCGGTGGCTGAGATCAGCCACTTCTTC
CCCGATAACGGAGACCGGCACACTGGCCATATCGGTGGTCATCATGCGCCAGCTTTCATCCCCGATATGC
ACCACCGGGTAAAGTTCACGGGGGACTTTATCTGACAGCAGACGTGCACTGGCCAGGGGGATCACCATCC
GTCGCCCGGGCGTGTCAATAATATCACTCTGTACATCCACAAACAGACGATAACGGCTCTCTCTTTTATA
GGTGTAAACCTTAAACTGCATTTCACCAGCCCCTGTTCTCGTCGGCAAAGGAGCCGTTCATTTCAATAAA
CCGGGCGACCTCAGCCATCCCTTCCTGATTTTCCGCTTTCCAGCGTTCGGCACGCAGACGACGGGCTTCA
TTCTGCATGGTTGTGCTTACCGAACCGGAGATATTGACATCATATATGCCTTGAGCAACTGATAGCTGTC
GCTGTCAACTGTCACTGTAATACGCTGCTTCATAGCATACCTCTTTTTGACATACTTCGGGTATACATAT
CAGTATATATTCTTATACCGCAAAAATCAGCGCGCAAATACGCATACTGTTATCTGGCTTTTAGTAAGCC
GGATCCTCTAGATTACGCCCCGCCCTGCCACTCATCGCAGTACTGTTGTAATTCATTAAGCATTCTGCCG
ACATGGAAGCCATCACAAACGGCATGATGAACCTGAATCGCCAGCGGCATCAGCACCTTGTCGCCTTGCG
TATAATATTTGCCCATGGTGAAAACGGGGGCGAAGAAGTTGTCCATATTGGCCACGTTTAAATCAAAACT
GGTGAAACTCACCCAGGGATTGGCTGAAACGAAAAACATATTCTCAATAAACCCTTTAGGGAAATAGGCC
AGGTTTTCACCGTAACACGCCACATCTTGCGAATATATGTGTAGAAACTGCCGGAAATCGTCGTGGTATT
CACTCCAGAGCGATGAAAACGTTTCAGTTTGCTCATGGAAAACGGTGTAACAAGGGTGAACACTATCCCA
TATCACCAGCTCACCGTCTTTCATTGCCATACGGAATTCCGGATGAGCATTCATCAGGCGGGCAAGAATG
TGAATAAAGGCCGGATAAAACTTGTGCTTATTTTTCTTTACGGTCTTTAAAAAGGCCGTAATATCCAGCT
GAACGGTCTGGTTATAGGTACATTGAGCAACTGACTGAAATGCCTCAAAATGTTCTTTACGATGCCATTG
GGATATATCAACGGTGGTATATCCAGTGATTTTTTTCTCCATTTTAGCTTCCTTAGCTCCTGAAAATCTC
GACGGATCCTAACTCAAAATCCACACATTATACGAGCCGGAAGCATAAAGTGTAAAGCCTGGGGGTGCCT
AATGCGGCCGGTCGACCGTCTCTGTTTTAGAGCTAGAAATAGCAAGTTAAAATAAGGCTAGTCCGTTATC
AACTTGAAAAAGTGGCACCGAGTCGGTGCGGATCCCCGGGTACCGAGCTCGAATTCACTGGCCGTCGTTT
TACAACGTCGTGACTGGGAAAACCCTGGCGTTACCCAACTTAATCGCCTTGCAGCACATCCCCCTTTCGC
CAGCTGGCGTAATAGCGAAGAGGCCCGCACCGATCGCCCTTCCCAACAGTTGCGCAGCCTGAATGGCGAA
TGGCGCCTGATGCGGTATTTTCTCCTTACGCATCTGTGCGGTATTTCACACCGCATAAGGTGGCACTTTT
CGGGGAAATGTGCGCGGAACCCCTATTTGTTTATTTTTCTAAATACATTCAAATATGTATCCGCTCATGA
GACAATAACCCTGATAAATGCTTCAATAATATTGAAAAAGGAAGAGTATGAGTATTCAACATTTCCGTGT
CGCCCTTATTCCCTTTTTTGCGGCATTTTGCCTTCCTGTTTTTGCTCACCCAGAAACGCTGGTGAAAGTA
AAAGATGCTGAAGATCAGTTGGGTGCACGAGTGGGTTACATCGAACTGGATCTCAACAGCGGTAAGATCC
TTGAGAGTTTTCGCCCCGAAGAACGTTTTCCAATGATGAGCACTTTTAAAGTTCTGCTATGTGGCGCGGT
ATTATCCCGTATTGACGCCGGGCAAGAGCAACTCGGTCGCCGCATACACTATTCTCAGAATGACTTGGTT
GAGTACTCACCAGTCACAGAAAAGCATCTTACGGATGGCATGACAGTAAGAGAATTATGCAGTGCTGCCA
TAACCATGAGTGATAACACTGCGGCCAACTTACTTCTGACAACGATCGGAGGACCGAAGGAGCTAACCGC
TTTTTTGCACAACATGGGGGATCATGTAACTCGCCTTGATCGTTGGGAACCGGAGCTGAATGAAGCCATA
CCAAACGACGAGCGTGACACCACGATGCCTGTAGCAATGGCAACAACGTTGCGCAAACTATTAACTGGCG
AACTACTTACTCTAGCTTCCCGGCAACAATTAATAGACTGGATGGAGGCGGATAAAGTTGCAGGACCACT
TCTGCGCTCGGCCCTTCCGGCTGGCTGGTTTATTGCTGATAAATCTGGAGCCGGTGAGCGTGGGTCTCGC
GGTATCATTGCAGCACTGGGGCCAGATGGTAAGCCCTCCCGTATCGTAGTTATCTACACGACGGGGAGTC
AGGCAACTATGGATGAACGAAATAGACAGATCGCTGAGATAGGTGCCTCACTGATTAAGCATTGGTAA
