Features (pLannotate 1.2.2; 17 found; start..end, strand, type, name):
    202..790     +  rep_origin     ori: high-copy-number ColE1/pMB1/pBR322/pUC origin of replication
    973..1065    +  CDS            lacI (fragment): lac repressor; lacI; The lac repressor binds to the lac operator to inhibit transcription in E. coli. This inhibition can be relieved by adding lactose or isopropyl-β-D-thiogalactopyranoside (IPTG).
   1078..1099    +  protein_bind   CAP binding site: CAP binding activates transcription in the presence of cAMP. E. coli catabolite activator protein
   1114..1144    +  promoter       lac promoter: promoter for the E. coli lac operon
   1152..1168    +  protein_bind   lac operator: The lac repressor binds to the lac operator to inhibit transcription in E. coli. This inhibition can be relieved by adding lactose or isopropyl-β-D-thiogalactopyranoside (IPTG). lac repressor encoded by lacI
   1216..1234    +  promoter       T7 promoter: promoter for bacteriophage T7 RNA polymerase
   1287..1592    -  CDS            ccdB: CcdB, a bacterial toxin that poisons DNA gyrase; ccdB; Plasmids containing the ccdB gene cannot be propagated in standard E. coli strains.
   1597..1755    -  CDS            ccdA (fragment): CCDA_ECO57 - Also known as H, letA. Experimental evidence at protein level: Swiss-Prot protein existence level 1. Antitoxin component of a type II toxin-antitoxin (TA) system which inhibits the post-segregational killing (PSK) of plasmid-free cells, also referred to as a plasmid addiction system. Binds to and blocks the activity of CcdB; will also remove bound CcdB protein from the CcdB-GyrA complex by forming a CcdA-CcdB complex, a process termed rejuvenation. Functions as a transcriptional corepressor for the ccdAB operon, repression also requires CcdB (By similarity). From Escherichia coli
   1937..2593    -  CDS            cat: CAT_ECOLX - Experimental evidence at protein level: Swiss-Prot protein existence level 1. This enzyme is an effector of chloramphenicol resistance in bacteria. From Escherichia coli. This protein is used as a marker in many commonly used cloning vectors, such as pACYC184.
   2594..2623    -  promoter       cat promoter (fragment): promoter of the E. coli cat gene encoding chloramphenicol acetyltransferase
   2647..2677    -  promoter       lac UV5 promoter: E. coli lac promoter with an "up" mutation
   2715..2790    +  misc_RNA       gRNA scaffold: guide RNA scaffold for the Streptococcus pyogenes CRISPR/Cas9 system
   2791..2817    -  misc_feature   MCS (fragment): pUC18/19 multiple cloning site
   2814..2971    +  CDS            lacZα (fragment): LacZα fragment of β-galactosidase; lacZ fragment
   2977..3033    -  misc_feature   bom (fragment): basis of mobility region from pBR322
   3054..3158    +  promoter       AmpR promoter: bla
   3159..31      +  CDS            AmpR (across the origin): β-lactamase; bla; confers resistance to ampicillin, carbenicillin, and related antibiotics
>Addgene plasmid #140864 | pT7gRNA-ccdb | addgene full sequence | sequence record 325147 | Addgene NGS Result
GATAGGTGCCTCACTGATTAAGCATTGGTAACTGTCAGACCAAGTTTACTCATATATACTTTAGATTGAT
TTAAAACTTCATTTTTAATTTAAAAGGATCTAGGTGAAGATCCTTTTTGATAATCTCATGACCAAAATCC
CTTAACGTGAGTTTTCGTTCCACTGAGCGTCAGACCCCGTAGAAAAGATCAAAGGATCTTCTTGAGATCC
TTTTTTTCTGCGCGTAATCTGCTGCTTGCAAACAAAAAAACCACCGCTACCAGCGGTGGTTTGTTTGCCG
GATCAAGAGCTACCAACTCTTTTTCCGAAGGTAACTGGCTTCAGCAGAGCGCAGATACCAAATACTGTTC
TTCTAGTGTAGCCGTAGTTAGGCCACCACTTCAAGAACTCTGTAGCACCGCCTACATACCTCGCTCTGCT
AATCCTGTTACCAGTGGCTGCTGCCAGTGGCGATAAGTCGTGTCTTACCGGGTTGGACTCAAGACGATAG
TTACCGGATAAGGCGCAGCGGTCGGGCTGAACGGGGGGTTCGTGCACACAGCCCAGCTTGGAGCGAACGA
CCTACACCGAACTGAGATACCTACAGCGTGAGCTATGAGAAAGCGCCACGCTTCCCGAAGGGAGAAAGGC
GGACAGGTATCCGGTAAGCGGCAGGGTCGGAACAGGAGAGCGCACGAGGGAGCTTCCAGGGGGAAACGCC
TGGTATCTTTATAGTCCTGTCGGGTTTCGCCACCTCTGACTTGAGCGTCGATTTTTGTGATGCTCGTCAG
GGGGGCGGAGCCTATGGAAAAACGCCAGCAACGCGGCCTTTTTACGGTTCCTGGCCTTTTGCTGGCCTTT
TGCTCACATGTTCTTTCCTGCGTTATCCCCTGATTCTGTGGATAACCGTATTACCGCCTTTGAGTGAGCT
GATACCGCTCGCCGCAGCCGAACGACCGAGCGCAGCGAGTCAGTGAGCGAGGAAGCGGAAGAGCGCCCAA
TACGCAAACCGCCTCTCCCCGCGCGTTGGCCGATTCATTAATGCAGCTGGCACGACAGGTTTCCCGACTG
GAAAGCGGGCAGTGAGCGCAACGCAATTAATGTGAGTTAGCTCACTCATTAGGCACCCCAGGCTTTACAC
TTTATGCTTCCGGCTCGTATGTTGTGTGGAATTGTGAGCGGATAACAATTTCACACAGGAAACAGCTATG
ACCATGATTACGCCAAGCTTGAAATTAATACGACTCACTATAGGGGAGACGAGATCTTCGACCTGCAGAC
TGGCTGTGTATAAGGGAGCCTGACATTTATATTCCCCAGAACATCAGGTTAATGGCGTTTTTGATGTCAT
TTTCGCGGTGGCTGAGATCAGCCACTTCTTCCCCGATAACGGAGACCGGCACACTGGCCATATCGGTGGT
CATCATGCGCCAGCTTTCATCCCCGATATGCACCACCGGGTAAAGTTCACGGGGGACTTTATCTGACAGC
AGACGTGCACTGGCCAGGGGGATCACCATCCGTCGCCCGGGCGTGTCAATAATATCACTCTGTACATCCA
CAAACAGACGATAACGGCTCTCTCTTTTATAGGTGTAAACCTTAAACTGCATTTCACCAGCCCCTGTTCT
CGTCGGCAAAGGAGCCGTTCATTTCAATAAACCGGGCGACCTCAGCCATCCCTTCCTGATTTTCCGCTTT
CCAGCGTTCGGCACGCAGACGACGGGCTTCATTCTGCATGGTTGTGCTTACCGAACCGGAGATATTGACA
TCATATATGCCTTGAGCAACTGATAGCTGTCGCTGTCAACTGTCACTGTAATACGCTGCTTCATAGCATA
CCTCTTTTTGACATACTTCGGGTATACATATCAGTATATATTCTTATACCGCAAAAATCAGCGCGCAAAT
ACGCATACTGTTATCTGGCTTTTAGTAAGCCGGATCCTCTAGATTACGCCCCGCCCTGCCACTCATCGCA
GTACTGTTGTAATTCATTAAGCATTCTGCCGACATGGAAGCCATCACAAACGGCATGATGAACCTGAATC
GCCAGCGGCATCAGCACCTTGTCGCCTTGCGTATAATATTTGCCCATGGTGAAAACGGGGGCGAAGAAGT
TGTCCATATTGGCCACGTTTAAATCAAAACTGGTGAAACTCACCCAGGGATTGGCTGAAACGAAAAACAT
ATTCTCAATAAACCCTTTAGGGAAATAGGCCAGGTTTTCACCGTAACACGCCACATCTTGCGAATATATG
TGTAGAAACTGCCGGAAATCGTCGTGGTATTCACTCCAGAGCGATGAAAACGTTTCAGTTTGCTCATGGA
AAACGGTGTAACAAGGGTGAACACTATCCCATATCACCAGCTCACCGTCTTTCATTGCCATACGGAATTC
CGGATGAGCATTCATCAGGCGGGCAAGAATGTGAATAAAGGCCGGATAAAACTTGTGCTTATTTTTCTTT
ACGGTCTTTAAAAAGGCCGTAATATCCAGCTGAACGGTCTGGTTATAGGTACATTGAGCAACTGACTGAA
ATGCCTCAAAATGTTCTTTACGATGCCATTGGGATATATCAACGGTGGTATATCCAGTGATTTTTTTCTC
CATTTTAGCTTCCTTAGCTCCTGAAAATCTCGACGGATCCTAACTCAAAATCCACACATTATACGAGCCG
GAAGCATAAAGTGTAAAGCCTGGGGGTGCCTAATGCGGCCGGTCGACCGTCTCTGTTTTAGAGCTAGAAA
TAGCAAGTTAAAATAAGGCTAGTCCGTTATCAACTTGAAAAAGTGGCACCGAGTCGGTGCGGATCCCCGG
GTACCGAGCTCGAATTCACTGGCCGTCGTTTTACAACGTCGTGACTGGGAAAACCCTGGCGTTACCCAAC
TTAATCGCCTTGCAGCACATCCCCCTTTCGCCAGCTGGCGTAATAGCGAAGAGGCCCGCACCGATCGCCC
TTCCCAACAGTTGCGCAGCCTGAATGGCGAATGGCGCCTGATGCGGTATTTTCTCCTTACGCATCTGTGC
GGTATTTCACACCGCATAAGGTGGCACTTTTCGGGGAAATGTGCGCGGAACCCCTATTTGTTTATTTTTC
TAAATACATTCAAATATGTATCCGCTCATGAGACAATAACCCTGATAAATGCTTCAATAATATTGAAAAA
GGAAGAGTATGAGTATTCAACATTTCCGTGTCGCCCTTATTCCCTTTTTTGCGGCATTTTGCCTTCCTGT
TTTTGCTCACCCAGAAACGCTGGTGAAAGTAAAAGATGCTGAAGATCAGTTGGGTGCACGAGTGGGTTAC
ATCGAACTGGATCTCAACAGCGGTAAGATCCTTGAGAGTTTTCGCCCCGAAGAACGTTTTCCAATGATGA
GCACTTTTAAAGTTCTGCTATGTGGCGCGGTATTATCCCGTATTGACGCCGGGCAAGAGCAACTCGGTCG
CCGCATACACTATTCTCAGAATGACTTGGTTGAGTACTCACCAGTCACAGAAAAGCATCTTACGGATGGC
ATGACAGTAAGAGAATTATGCAGTGCTGCCATAACCATGAGTGATAACACTGCGGCCAACTTACTTCTGA
CAACGATCGGAGGACCGAAGGAGCTAACCGCTTTTTTGCACAACATGGGGGATCATGTAACTCGCCTTGA
TCGTTGGGAACCGGAGCTGAATGAAGCCATACCAAACGACGAGCGTGACACCACGATGCCTGTAGCAATG
GCAACAACGTTGCGCAAACTATTAACTGGCGAACTACTTACTCTAGCTTCCCGGCAACAATTAATAGACT
GGATGGAGGCGGATAAAGTTGCAGGACCACTTCTGCGCTCGGCCCTTCCGGCTGGCTGGTTTATTGCTGA
TAAATCTGGAGCCGGTGAGCGTGGGTCTCGCGGTATCATTGCAGCACTGGGGCCAGATGGTAAGCCCTCC
CGTATCGTAGTTATCTACACGACGGGGAGTCAGGCAACTATGGATGAACGAAATAGACAGATCGCTGA
